Addgene plasmid #183520: pAAV-CaMKIIa-hsChRmine-oScarlet-WPRE
Purpose: Optogenetics
Depositing lab: Karl Deisseroth. Depositing organization: Stanford University. Publication: Structural basis for channel conduction in the pump-like channelrhodopsin ChRmine. Kishi KE, Kim YS, Fukuda M, Inoue M, Kusakizako T, Wang PY, Ramakrishnan C, Byrne EFX, Thadhani E, Paggi JM, Matsui TE, Yamashita K, Nagata T, Konno M, Quirin S, Lo M, Benster T, Uemura T, Liu K, Shibata M, Nomura N, Iwata S, Nureki O, Dror RO, Inoue K, Deisseroth K, Kato HE. Cell. 2022 Feb 17;185(4):672-689.e23. doi: 10.1016/j.cell.2022.01.007. Epub 2022 Feb 2. PubMed 35114111.
Backbone
  Vector backbone: pAAV-CaMKIIa
  Backbone manufacturer: Stratagene
  Backbone size w/o insert (bp): 5384
  Vector type: AAV
Growth in bacteria
  Bacterial resistance: Ampicillin, 100 μg/mL
  Growth temperature: 37°C
  Growth strain: NEB Stable
  Copy number: High Copy
Gene/Insert
  Gene/Insert name: hsChRmine-oScarlet
  Species: Synthetic; derived from Tiarina fusus
  Insert size (bp): 1710
  Mutation: H33R
  Promoter: CaMKIIa
  Cloning method: Restriction Enzyme; 5′ cloning site BamHI (not destroyed); 3′ cloning site EcoRI (not destroyed)
  Sequencing primers: 5′ CTGGATGCTGACGAAGGCTCG; 3′ GAATACCAGTCAATCTTTCAC
Terms and licenses: Academic/Nonprofit Terms; Industry Terms: Not Available to Industry
How to cite: pAAV-CaMKIIa-hsChRmine-oScarlet-WPRE was a gift from Karl Deisseroth (Addgene plasmid # 183520 ; http://n2t.net/addgene:183520 ; RRID:Addgene_183520)
