[The description below was written by a language model from this plasmid's Addgene catalogue record and pLannotate feature annotations shown in this document.]
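Description:
pAAV-CaMKIIa-hsChRmine-oScarlet-WPRE is an adeno-associated virus transfer plasmid for optogenetics, built on a Stratagene-derived pAAV-CaMKIIa backbone. It is maintained in bacteria as a high-copy plasmid through a ColE1/pUC-type origin and selected with ampicillin via the β-lactamase gene; an f1 phage origin is also present. The expression cassette lies between AAV2 inverted terminal repeats, which direct replication and packaging of the intervening DNA into recombinant AAV particles when helper functions are supplied. The annotation detects the 3′ ITR in full but only short fragments of the 5′ ITR, which may reflect the difficulty of sequencing and annotating these repeats or a partial repeat. The recorded recombination-deficient growth strain is consistent with the need to keep ITRs stable.

The payload is driven by the mouse CaMKIIα promoter, commonly used to bias expression toward excitatory neurons. It controls hsChRmine, a synthetic variant of the pump-like channelrhodopsin ChRmine derived from Tiarina fusus and carrying the H33R mutation. The opsin itself is not recognised in the feature table but corresponds to the unannotated stretch between the promoter and the downstream elements. It is followed by a short fragment of the Kir2.1 (KCNJ2) potassium channel, a type of sequence typically included to improve membrane trafficking of opsins, and then by oScarlet, a red fluorescent protein annotated as an mScarlet-related sequence that marks expressing cells. The insert sits between retained BamHI and EcoRI sites. A WPRE enhances transcript stability and expression, and the human growth hormone polyadenylation signal terminates the message. The construct is intended for producing AAV that delivers a light-gated cation channel to neurons for optical control of their activity.
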