Features (pLannotate 1.2.2; 16 found; start..end, strand, type, name):
     12..39      +  repeat_region  AAV2 ITR (fragment): inverted terminal repeat of adeno-associated virus serotype 2 inverted
     68..95      +  repeat_region  AAV2 ITR (fragment): inverted terminal repeat of adeno-associated virus serotype 2 inverted
    149..1437    +  promoter       CaMKII promoter: promoter for the mouse calcium/calmodulin-dependent kinase II α subunit
   2412..2471    +  CDS            KCNJ2 (fragment): KCNJ2_HUMAN - Also known as IRK1. Experimental evidence at protein level: Swiss-Prot protein existence level 1. Probably participates in establishing action potential waveform and excitability of neuronal and muscle tissues. Inward rectifier potassium channels are characterized by a greater tendency to allow potassium to flow into the cell rather than out of it. Their voltage dependence is regulated by the concentration of extracellular potassium; as external potassium is raised, the voltage range of the channel opening shifts to more positive voltages. The inward rectification is mainly due t
   2470..3164    +  CDS            mScarlet (fragment): bright monomeric red fluorescent protein evolved from a synthetic template (Bindels et al., 2016)
   3192..3216    +  misc_feature   MCS (fragment): pBluescript multiple cloning site
   3216..3804    +  misc_feature   WPRE: woodchuck hepatitis virus posttranscriptional regulatory element
   3836..4312    +  polyA_signal   hGH poly(A) signal: human growth hormone polyadenylation signal
   4352..4492    +  repeat_region  AAV2 ITR: inverted terminal repeat of adeno-associated virus serotype 2 inverted
   4497..4548    -  misc_feature   bom (fragment): basis of mobility region from pBR322
   4567..5022    +  rep_origin     f1 ori (sequence partly withheld): f1 bacteriophage origin of replication; arrow indicates direction of (+) strand synthesis
   5023..5072    -  misc_feature   bom (fragment): basis of mobility region from pBR322
   5174..5209    -  CDS            rop (fragment): Rop protein, which maintains plasmids at low copy number; rop
   5304..5408    +  promoter       AmpR promoter: bla
   5409..6269    +  CDS            AmpR: β-lactamase; bla; confers resistance to ampicillin, carbenicillin, and related antibiotics
   6440..7028    +  rep_origin     ori: high-copy-number ColE1/pMB1/pBR322/pUC origin of replication
>Addgene plasmid #183520 | pAAV-CaMKIIa-hsChRmine-oScarlet-WPRE | addgene full sequence | sequence record 362031 | Addgene NGS Result
CCTGCAGGCAGCTGCGCGCTCGCTCGCTCACTGAGGCCGCCCGGGCGTCGGGCGACCTTTGGTCGCCCGG
CCTCAGTGAGCGAGCGAGCGCGCAGAGAGGGAGTGGCCAACTCCATCACTAGGGGTTCCTGCGGCCGCAC
GCGTTTAACATTATGGCCTTAGGTCACTTCATCTCCATGGGGTTCTTCTTCTGATTTTCTAGAAAATGAG
ATGGGGGTGCAGAGAGCTTCCTCAGTGACCTGCCCAGGGTCACATCAGAAATGTCAGAGCTAGAACTTGA
ACTCAGATTACTAATCTTAAATTCCATGCCTTGGGGGCATGCAAGTACGATATACAGAAGGAGTGAACTC
ATTAGGGCAGATGACCAATGAGTTTAGGAAAGAAGAGTCCAGGGCAGGGTACATCTACACCACCCGCCCA
GCCCTGGGTGAGTCCAGCCACGTTCACCTCATTATAGTTGCCTCTCTCCAGTCCTACCTTGACGGGAAGC
ACAAGCAGAAACTGGGACAGGAGCCCCAGGAGACCAAATCTTCATGGTCCCTCTGGGAGGATGGGTGGGG
AGAGCTGTGGCAGAGGCCTCAGGAGGGGCCCTGCTGCTCAGTGGTGACAGATAGGGGTGAGAAAGCAGAC
AGAGTCATTCCGTCAGCATTCTGGGTCTGTTTGGTACTTCTTCTCACGCTAAGGTGGCGGTGTGATATGC
ACAATGGCTAAAAAGCAGGGAGAGCTGGAAAGAAACAAGGACAGAGACAGAGGCCAAGTCAACCAGACCA
ATTCCCAGAGGAAGCAAAGAAACCATTACAGAGACTACAAGGGGGAAGGGAAGGAGAGATGAATTAGCTT
CCCCTGTAAACCTTAGAACCCAGCTGTTGCCAGGGCAACGGGGCAATACCTGTCTCTTCAGAGGAGATGA
AGTTGCCAGGGTAACTACATCCTGTCTTTCTCAAGGACCATCCCAGAATGTGGCACCCACTAGCCGTTAC
CATAGCAACTGCCTCTTTGCCCCACTTAATCCCATCCCGTCTGTTAAAAGGGCCCTATAGTTGGAGGTGG
GGGAGGTAGGAAGAGCGATGATCACTTGTGGACTAAGTTTGTTCGCATCCCCTTCTCCAACCCCCTCAGT
ACATCACCCTGGGGGAACAGGGTCCACTTGCTCCTGGGCCCACACAGTCCTGCAGTATTGTGTATATAAG
GCCAGGGCAAAGAGGAGCAGGTTTTAAAGTGAAAGGCAGGCAGGTGTTGGGGAGGCAGTTACCGGGGCAA
CGGGAACAGGGCGTTTCGGAGGTGGTTGCCATGGGGACCTGGATGCTGACGAAGGCTCGCGAGGCTGTGA
GCAGCCACAGTGCCCTGCTCAGAAGCCCCAAGCTCGTCAGTCAAGCCGGTTCTCCGTTTGCACTCAGGAG
CACGGGCAGGCGAGTGGCCCCTAGTTCTGGGGGCAGCTCTAGAGCGGTACCGGATCCCCGGGTACCGGTG
CCACCATGGCACACGCACCAGGCACCGACCAGATGTTCTACGTGGGCACAATGGACGGCTGGTATCTGGA
TACCAAGCTGAACTCCGTGGCCATCGGCGCCAGGTGGTCTTGCTTTATCGTGCTGACAATCACCACATTC
TACCTGGGCTATGAGTCCTGGACATCTCGGGGCCCTAGCAAGAGAACCTCCTTTTACGCCGGCTATCAGG
AGGAGCAGAACCTGGCCCTGTTTGTGAATTTCTTTGCCATGCTGAGCTACTTCGGCAAGATCGTGGCCGA
CACACTGGGCCACAACTTCGGCGATGTGGGCCCCTTCATCATCGGCTTCGGCAATTACAGGTATGCCGAC
TACATGCTGACCTGCCCAATGCTGGTGTACGATCTGCTGTATCAGCTGAGGGCCCCCTATCGCGTGTCTT
GTAGCGCCATCATCTTTGCCATCCTGATGTCTGGCGTGCTGGCCGAGTTCTACGCAGAGGGCGACCCTAG
GCTGAGGAATGGCGCCTACGCCTGGTATGGCTTTGGCTGTTTCTGGTTTATCTTCGCCTACTCTATCGTG
ATGAGCATCGTGGCCAAGCAGTATAGCCGGCTGGCCCAGCTGGCCCAGGATACAGGCGCCGAGCACAGCC
TGCACGTGCTGAAGTTCGCCGTGTTTACCTTCTCCATGCTGTGGATTCTGTTTCCCCTGGTGTGGGCCAT
CTGCCCTAGAGGCTTCGGCTGGATCGACGATAACTGGACAGAGGTGGCCCACTGCGTGTGCGACATCGTG
GCCAAGTCCTGTTACGGCTTTGCCCTGGCCCGGTTCAGAAAGACCTATGATGAGGAGCTGTTTCGGCTGC
TGGAGCAGCTGGGACACGACGAGGATGAGTTCCAGAAGCTGGAGCTGGATATGAGGCTGAGCAGCAATGG
CGAGCGCCTGCGGAGACTGTCTGCGGCCGCCAAGAGCAGGATCACCAGCGAGGGCGAGTACATCCCCCTG
GACCAGATCGACATCAACGTGGTGAGCAAGGGCGAGGCAGTGATCAAGGAGTTCATGCGGTTCAAGGTGC
ACATGGAGGGCTCCATGAACGGCCACGAGTTCGAGATCGAGGGCGAGGGCGAGGGCCGCCCCTACGAGGG
CACCCAGACCGCCAAGCTGAAGGTGACCAAGGGTGGCCCCCTGCCCTTCTCCTGGGACATCCTGTCCCCT
CAGTTCATGTACGGCTCCAGGGCCTTCACCAAGCACCCCGCCGACATCCCCGACTACTATAAGCAGTCCT
TCCCCGAGGGCTTCAAGTGGGACCGCGTGATGAACTTCGAGGACGGCGGCGCCGTGACCGTGACCCAGGA
CACCTCCCTGGAGGACGGCACCCTGATCTACAAGGTGAAGCTCCGCGGCACCAACTTCCCTCCTGACGGC
CCCGTAATGCAGAAGAAGACAATGGGCTGGGAAGCGTCCACCGAGCGGTTGTACCCCGAGGACGGCGTGC
TGAAGGGCGACATTAAGATGGCCCTGCGCCTGAAGGACGGCGGGCGCTACCTGGCGGACTTCAAGACCAC
CTACAAGGCCAAGAAGCCCGTGCAGATGCCCGGCGCCTACAACGTGGACCGCAAGTTGGACATCACCTCC
CACAACGAGGACTACACCGTGGTGGAACAGTACGAACGCTCCGAGGGCCGCCACTCCACCGGCGGCATGG
ACGAGCTGTACAAGTTCTGCTACGAGAACGAGGTGTAATGAGAATTCGATATCAAGCTTATCGATAATCA
ACCTCTGGATTACAAAATTTGTGAAAGATTGACTGGTATTCTTAACTATGTTGCTCCTTTTACGCTATGT
GGATACGCTGCTTTAATGCCTTTGTATCATGCTATTGCTTCCCGTATGGCTTTCATTTTCTCCTCCTTGT
ATAAATCCTGGTTGCTGTCTCTTTATGAGGAGTTGTGGCCCGTTGTCAGGCAACGTGGCGTGGTGTGCAC
TGTGTTTGCTGACGCAACCCCCACTGGTTGGGGAATTGCCACCACCTGTCAGCTCCTTTCCGGAACTTTC
GCTTTCCCCCTCCCTATTGCCACGGCGGAACTCATCGCCGCCTGCCTTGCCCGCTGCTGGACAGGGGCTC
GGCTGTTGGGCACTGACAATTCCGTGGTGTTGTCGGGGAAATCATCGTCCTTTCCTTGGCTGCTCGCCTA
TGTTGCCACCTGGATTCTGCGCGGGACGTCCTTCTGCTACGTCCCTTCGGCCCTCAATCCAGCGGACCTT
CCTTCCCGCGGCCTGCTGCCGGCTCTGCGGCCTCTTCCGCGTCTTCGCCTTCGCCCTCAGACGAGTCGGA
TCTCCCTTTGGGCCGCCTCCCCGCATCGATACCGAGCGCTGCTCGAGAGATCTACGGGTGGCATCCCTGT
GACCCCTCCCCAGTGCCTCTCCTGGCCCTGGAAGTTGCCACTCCAGTGCCCACCAGCCTTGTCCTAATAA
AATTAAGTTGCATCATTTTGTCTGACTAGGTGTCCTTCTATAATATTATGGGGTGGAGGGGGGTGGTATG
GAGCAAGGGGCAAGTTGGGAAGACAACCTGTAGGGCCTGCGGGGTCTATTGGGAACCAAGCTGGAGTGCA
GTGGCACAATCTTGGCTCACTGCAATCTCCGCCTCCTGGGTTCAAGCGATTCTCCTGCCTCAGCCTCCCG
AGTTGTTGGGATTCCAGGCATGCATGACCAGGCTCAGCTAATTTTTGTTTTTTTGGTAGAGACGGGGTTT
CACCATATTGGCCAGGCTGGTCTCCAACTCCTAATCTCAGGTGATCTACCCACCTTGGCCTCCCAAATTG
CTGGGATTACAGGCGTGAACCACTGCTCCCTTCCCTGTCCTTCTGATTTTGTAGGTAACCACGTGCGGAC
CGAGCGGCCGCAGGAACCCCTAGTGATGGAGTTGGCCACTCCCTCTCTGCGCGCTCGCTCGCTCACTGAG
GCCGGGCGACCAAAGGTCGCCCGACGCCCGGGCTTTGCCCGGGCGGCCTCAGTGAGCGAGCGAGCGCGCA
GCTGCCTGCAGGGGCGCCTGATGCGGTATTTTCTCCTTACGCATCTGTGCGGTATTTCACACCGCATA
[95 nt withheld, positions 4549-4643]
T
[46 nt withheld, positions 4645-4690]
C
[141 nt withheld, positions 4692-4832]
CCTTTGACGTTGGAGTCCACGTTCTTT
[37 nt withheld, positions 4860-4896]
ACTCTATCTCGGGCTATTCTTTTGATTTATAAGGGATTTTGCCGATTTCGGTCTATTGGTTAAAAAATGA
GCTGATTTAACAAAAATTTAACGCGAATTTTAACAAAATATTAACGTTTACAATTTTATGGTGCACTCTC
AGTACAATCTGCTCTGATGCCGCATAGTTAAGCCAGCCCCGACACCCGCCAACACCCGCTGACGCGCCCT
GACGGGCTTGTCTGCTCCCGGCATCCGCTTACAGACAAGCTGTGACCGTCTCCGGGAGCTGCATGTGTCA
GAGGTTTTCACCGTCATCACCGAAACGCGCGAGACGAAAGGGCCTCGTGATACGCCTATTTTTATAGGTT
AATGTCATGATAATAATGGTTTCTTAGACGTCAGGTGGCACTTTTCGGGGAAATGTGCGCGGAACCCCTA
TTTGTTTATTTTTCTAAATACATTCAAATATGTATCCGCTCATGAGACAATAACCCTGATAAATGCTTCA
ATAATATTGAAAAAGGAAGAGTATGAGTATTCAACATTTCCGTGTCGCCCTTATTCCCTTTTTTGCGGCA
TTTTGCCTTCCTGTTTTTGCTCACCCAGAAACGCTGGTGAAAGTAAAAGATGCTGAAGATCAGTTGGGTG
CACGAGTGGGTTACATCGAACTGGATCTCAACAGCGGTAAGATCCTTGAGAGTTTTCGCCCCGAAGAACG
TTTTCCAATGATGAGCACTTTTAAAGTTCTGCTATGTGGCGCGGTATTATCCCGTATTGACGCCGGGCAA
GAGCAACTCGGTCGCCGCATACACTATTCTCAGAATGACTTGGTTGAGTACTCACCAGTCACAGAAAAGC
ATCTTACGGATGGCATGACAGTAAGAGAATTATGCAGTGCTGCCATAACCATGAGTGATAACACTGCGGC
CAACTTACTTCTGACAACGATCGGAGGACCGAAGGAGCTAACCGCTTTTTTGCACAACATGGGGGATCAT
GTAACTCGCCTTGATCGTTGGGAACCGGAGCTGAATGAAGCCATACCAAACGACGAGCGTGACACCACGA
TGCCTGTAGCAATGGCAACAACGTTGCGCAAACTATTAACTGGCGAACTACTTACTCTAGCTTCCCGGCA
ACAATTAATAGACTGGATGGAGGCGGATAAAGTTGCAGGACCACTTCTGCGCTCGGCCCTTCCGGCTGGC
TGGTTTATTGCTGATAAATCTGGAGCCGGTGAGCGTGGGTCTCGCGGTATCATTGCAGCACTGGGGCCAG
ATGGTAAGCCCTCCCGTATCGTAGTTATCTACACGACGGGGAGTCAGGCAACTATGGATGAACGAAATAG
ACAGATCGCTGAGATAGGTGCCTCACTGATTAAGCATTGGTAACTGTCAGACCAAGTTTACTCATATATA
CTTTAGATTGATTTAAAACTTCATTTTTAATTTAAAAGGATCTAGGTGAAGATCCTTTTTGATAATCTCA
TGACCAAAATCCCTTAACGTGAGTTTTCGTTCCACTGAGCGTCAGACCCCGTAGAAAAGATCAAAGGATC
TTCTTGAGATCCTTTTTTTCTGCGCGTAATCTGCTGCTTGCAAACAAAAAAACCACCGCTACCAGCGGTG
GTTTGTTTGCCGGATCAAGAGCTACCAACTCTTTTTCCGAAGGTAACTGGCTTCAGCAGAGCGCAGATAC
CAAATACTGTTCTTCTAGTGTAGCCGTAGTTAGGCCACCACTTCAAGAACTCTGTAGCACCGCCTACATA
CCTCGCTCTGCTAATCCTGTTACCAGTGGCTGCTGCCAGTGGCGATAAGTCGTGTCTTACCGGGTTGGAC
TCAAGACGATAGTTACCGGATAAGGCGCAGCGGTCGGGCTGAACGGGGGGTTCGTGCACACAGCCCAGCT
TGGAGCGAACGACCTACACCGAACTGAGATACCTACAGCGTGAGCTATGAGAAAGCGCCACGCTTCCCGA
AGGGAGAAAGGCGGACAGGTATCCGGTAAGCGGCAGGGTCGGAACAGGAGAGCGCACGAGGGAGCTTCCA
GGGGGAAACGCCTGGTATCTTTATAGTCCTGTCGGGTTTCGCCACCTCTGACTTGAGCGTCGATTTTTGT
GATGCTCGTCAGGGGGGCGGAGCCTATGGAAAAACGCCAGCAACGCGGCCTTTTTACGGTTCCTGGCCTT
TTGCTGGCCTTTTGCTCACATGT
